Addgene plasmid #96989: pMDC32-Kar2-CFP-HDEL
Purpose: Express endoplasmic reticulum (ER) marker in plants.
Depositing lab: Kent Chapman. Depositing organization: University of North Texas. Publication: Arabidopsis SEIPIN Proteins Modulate Triacylglycerol Accumulation and Influence Lipid Droplet Proliferation. Cai Y, Goodman JM, Pyc M, Mullen RT, Dyer JM, Chapman KD. Plant Cell. 2015 Sep;27(9):2616-36. doi: 10.1105/tpc.15.00588. Epub 2015 Sep 11. PubMed 26362606.
Backbone
  Vector backbone: pMDC32
  Backbone size w/o insert (bp): 11752
  Vector type: Plant Expression
  Selectable markers: Hygromycin
Growth in bacteria
  Bacterial resistance: Kanamycin, 50 μg/mL
  Growth temperature: 37°C
  Growth strain: DH5alpha
  Copy number: High Copy
Gene/Insert
  Gene/Insert name: Kar2-CFP-HDEL
  Species: Synthetic
  Insert size (bp): 873
  Promoter: 35S
  Cloning method: Restriction Enzyme; 5′ cloning site AscI (not destroyed); 3′ cloning site PacI (not destroyed)
Terms and licenses: Academic/Nonprofit Terms; Industry Terms: Not Available to Industry
Depositor comments: The sequences and maps of pMDC vectors can be obtained from the following website. http://www.botinst.uzh.ch/en/research/development/grossnik/vectors/MarkdGatewayVectors.html
How to cite: pMDC32-Kar2-CFP-HDEL was a gift from Kent Chapman (Addgene plasmid # 96989 ; http://n2t.net/addgene:96989 ; RRID:Addgene_96989)
