[The description below was written by a language model from this plasmid's Addgene catalogue record and pLannotate feature annotations shown in this document.]
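Description:
pMDC32-Kar2-CFP-HDEL is a plant expression binary vector built on the pMDC32 backbone and designed to label the endoplasmic reticulum with a cyan fluorescent marker. It carries the elements expected of an Agrobacterium T-DNA binary plasmid. A ColE1/pBR322-type origin with the bom mobilisation region supports replication in E. coli. The pVS1 oriV, RepA and StaA functions support replication and stable maintenance in Agrobacterium. A kanamycin resistance gene (aphA-3 type) in the backbone provides bacterial selection. The nopaline-type left and right border repeats delimit the DNA transferred into plant cells.

Two expression units lie within the T-DNA. The first is the payload, in which an enhanced CaMV 35S promoter with a duplicated enhancer drives a synthetic fusion terminated by the NOS terminator. The fusion was cloned between AscI and PacI sites. It consists of an N-terminal fragment of yeast KAR2 (the BiP/GRP78 ER chaperone), which presumably supplies the signal sequence for entry into the secretory pathway, followed by CFP. According to the construct name, the fusion ends in a C-terminal HDEL ER-retrieval motif, although this motif is not annotated separately in the feature table. Together these parts direct CFP into the ER lumen and retain it there. The second unit is a hygromycin phosphotransferase gene under another enhanced 35S promoter with a CaMV poly(A) signal, which allows selection of transformed plant tissue.

The sequenced record also shows an IS5-type transposase (insH) annotation between KanR and the ColE1 origin, which suggests an E. coli insertion sequence in the backbone. This may account for the total length being somewhat different from what the listed backbone and insert sizes imply. The construct is used as an ER marker in plant cells, for example in colocalisation imaging.
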