Features (pLannotate 1.2.2; 27 found; start..end, strand, type, name):
     22..42      -  misc_feature   MCS (fragment): pUC18/19 multiple cloning site
    117..788     +  promoter       CaMV 35S promoter (enhanced): cauliflower mosaic virus 35S promoter with a duplicated enhancer region
    790..816     -  misc_feature   MCS (fragment): pUC18/19 multiple cloning site
    838..978     +  CDS            KAR2 (fragment): BIP_YEAST - Also known as GRP78 From Saccharomyces cerevisiae (strain ATCC 204508 / S288c) (Baker's yeast).
    979..1695    +  CDS            CFP: cyan variant of GFP mammalian codon-optimized
   1718..1753    -  misc_feature   MCS (fragment): pBluescript multiple cloning site
   1764..2016    +  terminator     NOS terminator: nopaline synthase terminator and poly(A) signal
   2055..2077    -  protein_bind   lac operator (fragment): The lac repressor binds to the lac operator to inhibit transcription in E. coli. This inhibition can be relieved by adding lactose or isopropyl-β-D-thiogalactopyranoside (IPTG). lac repressor encoded by lacI
   2081..2111    -  promoter       lac promoter: promoter for the E. coli lac operon
   2126..2147    -  protein_bind   CAP binding site: CAP binding activates transcription in the presence of cAMP. E. coli catabolite activator protein
   2160..2248    -  CDS            lacI (fragment): lac repressor; lacI; The lac repressor binds to the lac operator to inhibit transcription in E. coli. This inhibition can be relieved by adding lactose or isopropyl-β-D-thiogalactopyranoside (IPTG).
   2338..3014    +  promoter       CaMV 35S promoter (enhanced): cauliflower mosaic virus 35S promoter with a duplicated enhancer region
   3081..4106    +  CDS            HygR: hygromycin B phosphotransferase confers resistance to hygromycin
   4147..4321    +  polyA_signal   CaMV poly(A) signal: cauliflower mosaic virus polyadenylation signal
   4399..4423    -  misc_feature   LB T-DNA repeat: left border repeat from nopaline C58 T-DNA
   4848..5642    +  CDS            KanR: aminoglycoside phosphotransferase; aphA-3; confers resistance to kanamycin
   5799..6776    -  CDS            insH10 (sequence withheld): INH10_ECOLI - Protein inferred from homology: Swiss-Prot protein existence level 3. Involved in the transposition of the insertion sequence IS5. From Escherichia coli (strain K12).
   6775..6843    +  CDS            yghO (fragment) (sequence partly withheld): YGHO_ECOLI - Experimental evidence at transcript level: Swiss-Prot protein existence level 2. From Escherichia coli (strain K12).
   6928..7516    +  rep_origin     ori: high-copy-number ColE1/pMB1/pBR322/pUC origin of replication
   7702..7842    -  misc_feature   bom: basis of mobility region from pBR322
   7944..7983    -  CDS            rop (fragment): Rop protein, which maintains plasmids at low copy number; rop
   8186..8380    -  rep_origin     pVS1 oriV: origin of replication for the Pseudomonas plasmid pVS1 (Heeb et al., 2000)
   8446..9519    -  CDS            pVS1 RepA: replication protein from the Pseudomonas plasmid pVS1 (Heeb et al., 2000)
   9948..10577   -  CDS            pVS1 StaA: stability protein from the Pseudomonas plasmid pVS1 (Heeb et al., 2000)
  11137..11538   -  CDS            Y4CG_SINFN (fragment): Protein inferred from homology: Swiss-Prot protein existence level 3. From Sinorhizobium fredii (strain NBRC 101917 / NGR234).
  11878..11902   -  misc_feature   RB T-DNA repeat: right border repeat from nopaline C58 T-DNA
  11968..19      -  CDS            lacZα (fragment) (across the origin): LacZα fragment of β-galactosidase; lacZ fragment
>Addgene plasmid #96989 | pMDC32-Kar2-CFP-HDEL | addgene full sequence | sequence record 189310 | Addgene NGS Result
TGTAAAACGACGGCCAGTGCCAAGCTTGCATGCCTGCAGGTCAACATGGTGGAGCACGACACACTTGTCT
ACTCCAAAAATATCAAAGATACAGTCTCAGAAGACCAAAGGGCAATTGAGACTTTTCAACAAAGGGTAAT
ATCCGGAAACCTCCTCGGATTCCATTGCCCAGCTATCTGTCACTTTATTGTGAAGATAGTGGAAAAGGAA
GGTGGCTCCTACAAATGCCATCATTGCGATAAAGGAAAGGCCATCGTTGAAGATGCCTCTGCCGACAGTG
GTCCCAAAGATGGACCCCCACCCACGAGGAGCATCGTGGAAAAAGAAGACGTTCCAACCACGTCTTCAAA
GCAAGTGGATTGATGTGATAACATGGTGGAGCACGACACACTTGTCTACTCCAAAAATATCAAAGATACA
GTCTCAGAAGACCAAAGGGCAATTGAGACTTTTCAACAAAGGGTAATATCCGGAAACCTCCTCGGATTCC
ATTGCCCAGCTATCTGTCACTTTATTGTGAAGATAGTGGAAAAGGAAGGTGGCTCCTACAAATGCCATCA
TTGCGATAAAGGAAAGGCCATCGTTGAAGATGCCTCTGCCGACAGTGGTCCCAAAGATGGACCCCCACCC
ACGAGGAGCATCGTGGAAAAAGAAGACGTTCCAACCACGTCTTCAAAGCAAGTGGATTGATGTGATATCT
CCACTGACGTAAGGGATGACGCACAATCCCACTATCCTTCGCAAGACCCTTCCTCTATATAAGGAAGTTC
ATTTCATTTGGAGAGGACCTCGACTCTAGAGGATCCCCGGGTACCGGGCCCCCCCTCGAGGCGCGCCATG
TTTTTCAACAGACTAAGCGCTGGCAAGCTGCTGGTACCACTCTCCGTGGTCCTGTACGCCCTTTTCGTGG
TAATATTACCTTTACAGAATTCTTTCCACTCCTCCAATGTTTTAGTTAGAGGTGCCGATGATATCGATAT
GGTGAGCAAGGGCGAGGAGCTGTTCACCGGGGTGGTGCCCATCCTGGTCGAGCTGGACGGCGACGTAAAC
GGCCACAGGTTCAGCGTGTCCGGCGAGGGCGAGGGCGATGCCACCTACGGCAAGCTGACCCTGAAGTTCA
TCTGCACCACCGGCAAGCTGCCCGTGCCCTGGCCCACCCTCGTGACCACCCTGACCTGGGGCGTGCAGTG
CTTCAGCCGCTACCCCGACCACATGAAGCAGCACGACTTCTTCAAGTCCGCCATGCCCGAAGGCTACGTC
CAGGAGCGTACCATCTTCTTCAAGGACGACGGCAACTACAAGACCCGCGCCGAGGTGAAGTTCGAGGGCG
ACACCCTGGTGAACCGCATCGAGCTGAAGGGCATCGACTTCAAGGAGGACGGCAACATCCTGGGGCACAA
GCTGGAGTACAACTACATCAGCCACAACGTCTATATCACCGCCGACAAGCAGAAGAACGGCATCAAGGCC
CACTTCAAGATCCGCCACAACATCGAGGACGGCAGCGTGCAGCTCGCCGACCACTACCAGCAGAACACCC
CCATCGGCGACGGCCCCGTGCTGCTGCCCGACAACCACTACCTGAGCACCCAGTCCGCCCTGAGCAAAGA
CCCCAACGAGAAGCGCGATCACATGGTCCTGCTGGAGTTCGTGACCGCCGCCGGGATCACTCTCGGCATG
GACGAGCTGTACAAGCACGACGAATTGTAATTAATTAACTAGTTCTAGAGCGGCCGCCACCGCGGTGGAG
CTCGAATTTCCCCGATCGTTCAAACATTTGGCAATAAAGTTTCTTAAGATTGAATCCTGTTGCCGGTCTT
GCGATGATTATCATATAATTTCTGTTGAATTACGTTAAGCATGTAATAATTAACATGTAATGCATGACGT
TATTTATGAGATGGGTTTTTATGATTAGAGTCCCGCAATTATACATTTAATACGCGATAGAAAACAAAAT
ATAGCGCGCAAACTAGGATAAATTATCGCGCGCGGTGTCATCTATGTTACTAGATCGGGAATTCGTAATC
ATGTCATAGCTGTTTCCTGTGTGAAATTGTTATCCGCTCACAATTCCACACAACATACGAGCCGGAAGCA
TAAAGTGTAAAGCCTGGGGTGCCTAATGAGTGAGCTAACTCACATTAATTGCGTTGCGCTCACTGCCCGC
TTTCCAGTCGGGAAACCTGTCGTGCCAGCTGCATTAATGAATCGGCCAACGCGCGGGGAGAGGCGGTTTG
CGTATTGGCTAGAGCAGCTTGCCAACATGGTGGAGCACGACACTCTCGTCTACTCCAAGAATATCAAAGA
TACAGTCTCAGAAGACCAAAGGGCTATTGAGACTTTTCAACAAAGGGTAATATCGGGAAACCTCCTCGGA
TTCCATTGCCCAGCTATCTGTCACTTCATCAAAAGGACAGTAGAAAAGGAAGGTGGCACCTACAAATGCC
ATCATTGCGATAAAGGAAAGGCTATCGTTCAAGATGCCTCTGCCGACAGTGGTCCCAAAGATGGACCCCC
ACCCACGAGGAGCATCGTGGAAAAAGAAGACGTTCCAACCACGTCTTCAAAGCAAGTGGATTGATGTGAA
CATGGTGGAGCACGACACTCTCGTCTACTCCAAGAATATCAAAGATACAGTCTCAGAAGACCAAAGGGCT
ATTGAGACTTTTCAACAAAGGGTAATATCGGGAAACCTCCTCGGATTCCATTGCCCAGCTATCTGTCACT
TCATCAAAAGGACAGTAGAAAAGGAAGGTGGCACCTACAAATGCCATCATTGCGATAAAGGAAAGGCTAT
CGTTCAAGATGCCTCTGCCGACAGTGGTCCCAAAGATGGACCCCCACCCACGAGGAGCATCGTGGAAAAA
GAAGACGTTCCAACCACGTCTTCAAAGCAAGTGGATTGATGTGATATCTCCACTGACGTAAGGGATGACG
CACAATCCCACTATCCTTCGCAAGACCCTTCCTCTATATAAGGAAGTTCATTTCATTTGGAGAGGACACG
CTGAAATCACCAGTCTCTCTCTACAAATCTATCTCTCTCGAGCTTTCGCAGATCCGGGGGGCAATGAGAT
ATGAAAAAGCCTGAACTCACCGCGACGTCTGTCGAGAAGTTTCTGATCGAAAAGTTCGACAGCGTCTCCG
ACCTGATGCAGCTCTCGGAGGGCGAAGAATCTCGTGCTTTCAGCTTCGATGTAGGAGGGCGTGGATATGT
CCTGCGGGTAAATAGCTGCGCCGATGGTTTCTACAAAGATCGTTATGTTTATCGGCACTTTGCATCGGCC
GCGCTCCCGATTCCGGAAGTGCTTGACATTGGGGAGTTTAGCGAGAGCCTGACCTATTGCATCTCCCGCC
GTTCACAGGGTGTCACGTTGCAAGACCTGCCTGAAACCGAACTGCCCGCTGTTCTACAACCGGTCGCGGA
GGCTATGGATGCGATCGCTGCGGCCGATCTTAGCCAGACGAGCGGGTTCGGCCCATTCGGACCGCAAGGA
ATCGGTCAATACACTACATGGCGTGATTTCATATGCGCGATTGCTGATCCCCATGTGTATCACTGGCAAA
CTGTGATGGACGACACCGTCAGTGCGTCCGTCGCGCAGGCTCTCGATGAGCTGATGCTTTGGGCCGAGGA
CTGCCCCGAAGTCCGGCACCTCGTGCACGCGGATTTCGGCTCCAACAATGTCCTGACGGACAATGGCCGC
ATAACAGCGGTCATTGACTGGAGCGAGGCGATGTTCGGGGATTCCCAATACGAGGTCGCCAACATCTTCT
TCTGGAGGCCGTGGTTGGCTTGTATGGAGCAGCAGACGCGCTACTTCGAGCGGAGGCATCCGGAGCTTGC
AGGATCGCCACGACTCCGGGCGTATATGCTCCGCATTGGTCTTGACCAACTCTATCAGAGCTTGGTTGAC
GGCAATTTCGATGATGCAGCTTGGGCGCAGGGTCGATGCGACGCAATCGTCCGATCCGGAGCCGGGACTG
TCGGGCGTACACAAATCGCCCGCAGAAGCGCGGCCGTCTGGACCGATGGCTGTGTAGAAGTACTCGCCGA
TAGTGGAAACCGACGCCCCAGCACTCGTCCGAGGGCAAAGAAATAGAGTAGATGCCGACCGGGATCTGTC
GATCGACAAGCTCGAGTTTCTCCATAATAATGTGTGAGTAGTTCCCAGATAAGGGAATTAGGGTTCCTAT
AGGGTTTCGCTCATGTGTTGAGCATATAAGAAACCCTTAGTATGTATTTGTATTTGTAAAATACTTCTAT
CAATAAAATTTCTAATTCCTAAAACCAAAATCCAGTACTAAAATCCAGATCCCCCGAATTAATTCGGCGT
TAATTCAGTACATTAAAAACGTCCGCAATGTGTTATTAAGTTGTCTAAGCGTCAATTTGTTTACACCACA
ATATATCCTGCCACCAGCCAGCCAACAGCTCCCCGACCGGCAGCTCGGCACAAAATCACCACTCGATACA
GGCAGCCCATCAGTCCGGGACGGCGTCAGCGGGAGAGCCGTTGTAAGGCGGCAGACTTTGCTCATGTTAC
CGATGCTATTCGGAAGAACGGCAACTAAGCTGCCGGGTTTGAAACACGGATGATCTCGCGGAGGGTAGCA
TGTTGATTGTAACGATGACAGAGCGTTGCTGCCTGTGATCACCGCGGTTTCAAAATCGGCTCCGTCGATA
CTATGTTATACGCCAACTTTGAAAACAACTTTGAAAAAGCTGTTTTCTGGTATTTAAGGTTTTAGAATGC
AAGGAACAGTGAATTGGAGTTCGTCTTGTTATAATTAGCTTCTTGGGGTATCTTTAAATACTGTAGAAAA
GAGGAAGGAAATAATAAATGGCTAAAATGAGAATATCACCGGAATTGAAAAAACTGATCGAAAAATACCG
CTGCGTAAAAGATACGGAAGGAATGTCTCCTGCTAAGGTATATAAGCTGGTGGGAGAAAATGAAAACCTA
TATTTAAAAATGACGGACAGCCGGTATAAAGGGACCACCTATGATGTGGAACGGGAAAAGGACATGATGC
TATGGCTGGAAGGAAAGCTGCCTGTTCCAAAGGTCCTGCACTTTGAACGGCATGATGGCTGGAGCAATCT
GCTCATGAGTGAGGCCGATGGCGTCCTTTGCTCGGAAGAGTATGAAGATGAACAAAGCCCTGAAAAGATT
ATCGAGCTGTATGCGGAGTGCATCAGGCTCTTTCACTCCATCGACATATCGGATTGTCCCTATACGAATA
GCTTAGACAGCCGCTTAGCCGAATTGGATTACTTACTGAATAACGATCTGGCCGATGTGGATTGCGAAAA
CTGGGAAGAAGACACTCCATTTAAAGATCCGCGCGAGCTGTATGATTTTTTAAAGACGGAAAAGCCCGAA
GAGGAACTTGTCTTTTCCCACGGCGACCTGGGAGACAGCAACATCTTTGTGAAAGATGGCAAAGTAAGTG
GCTTTATTGATCTTGGGAGAAGCGGCAGGGCGGACAAGTGGTATGACATTGCCTTCTGCGTCCGGTCGAT
CAGGGAGGATATCGGGGAAGAACAGTATGTCGAGCTATTTTTTGACTTACTGGGGATCAAGCCTGATTGG
GAGAAAATAAAATATTATATTTTACTGGATGAATTGTTTTAGTACCTAGGGAAGGTGCGAATAAGCGGGG
AAATTCTTCTCGGCTGACTCAGTCATTTCATTTCTTCATGTTTGAGCCGATTTTTTCTCCCGTAAATGCC
TTGAATCAGCCTATTTAGACCGTTTCTTCGCCATTTAAGGCGTTATCCCCAGTTTTTA
[978 nt withheld, positions 5799-6776]
GATGAACCCTGTTCTATGGCTCCAGATGACAAACATGATCTCATATCAGGGACTTGTTCGCACCTTCCCT
AGAATGCATGACCAAAATCCCTTAACGTGAGTTTTCGTTCCACTGAGCGTCAGACCCCGTAGAAAAGATC
AAAGGATCTTCTTGAGATCCTTTTTTTCTGCGCGTAATCTGCTGCTTGCAAACAAAAAAACCACCGCTAC
CAGCGGTGGTTTGTTTGCCGGATCAAGAGCTACCAACTCTTTTTCCGAAGGTAACTGGCTTCAGCAGAGC
GCAGATACCAAATACTGTCCTTCTAGTGTAGCCGTAGTTAGGCCACCACTTCAAGAACTCTGTAGCACCG
CCTACATACCTCGCTCTGCTAATCCTGTTACCAGTGGCTGCTGCCAGTGGCGATAAGTCGTGTCTTACCG
GGTTGGACTCAAGACGATAGTTACCGGATAAGGCGCAGCGGTCGGGCTGAACGGGGGGTTCGTGCACACA
GCCCAGCTTGGAGCGAACGACCTACACCGAACTGAGATACCTACAGCGTGAGCTATGAGAAAGCGCCACG
CTTCCCGAAGGGAGAAAGGCGGACAGGTATCCGGTAAGCGGCAGGGTCGGAACAGGAGAGCGCACGAGGG
AGCTTCCAGGGGGAAACGCCTGGTATCTTTATAGTCCTGTCGGGTTTCGCCACCTCTGACTTGAGCGTCG
ATTTTTGTGATGCTCGTCAGGGGGGCGGAGCCTATGGAAAAACGCCAGCAACGCGGCCTTTTTACGGTTC
CTGGCCTTTTGCTGGCCTTTTGCTCACATGTTCTTTCCTGCGTTATCCCCTGATTCTGTGGATAACCGTA
TTACCGCCTTTGAGTGAGCTGATACCGCTCGCCGCAGCCGAACGACCGAGCGCAGCGAGTCAGTGAGCGA
GGAAGCGGAAGAGCGCCTGATGCGGTATTTTCTCCTTACGCATCTGTGCGGTATTTCACACCGCATATGG
TGCACTCTCAGTACAATCTGCTCTGATGCCGCATAGTTAAGCCAGTATACACTCCGCTATCGCTACGTGA
CTGGGTCATGGCTGCGCCCCGACACCCGCCAACACCCGCTGACGCGCCCTGACGGGCTTGTCTGCTCCCG
GCATCCGCTTACAGACAAGCTGTGACCGTCTCCGGGAGCTGCATGTGTCAGAGGTTTTCACCGTCATCAC
CGAAACGCGCGAGGCAGGGTGCCTTGATGTGGGCGCCGGCGGTCGAGTGGCGACGGCGCGGCTTGTCCGC
GCCCTGGTAGATTGCCTGGCCGTAGGCCAGCCATTTTTGAGCGGCCAGCGGCCGCGATAGGCCGACGCGA
AGCGGCGGGGCGTAGGGAGCGCAGCGACCGAAGGGTAGGCGCTTTTTGCAGCTCTTCGGCTGTGCGCTGG
CCAGACAGTTATGCACAGGCCAGGCGGGTTTTAAGAGTTTTAATAAGTTTTAAAGAGTTTTAGGCGGAAA
AATCGCCTTTTTTCTCTTTTATATCAGTCACTTACATGTGTGACCGGTTCCCAATGTACGGCTTTGGGTT
CCCAATGTACGGGTTCCGGTTCCCAATGTACGGCTTTGGGTTCCCAATGTACGTGCTATCCACAGGAAAG
AGACCTTTTCGACCTTTTTCCCCTGCTAGGGCAATTTGCCCTAGCATCTGCTCCGTACATTAGGAACCGG
CGGATGCTTCGCCCTCGATCAGGTTGCGGTAGCGCATGACTAGGATCGGGCCAGCCTGCCCCGCCTCCTC
CTTCAAATCGTACTCCGGCAGGTCATTTGACCCGATCAGCTTGCGCACGGTGAAACAGAACTTCTTGAAC
TCTCCGGCGCTGCCACTGCGTTCGTAGATCGTCTTGAACAACCATCTGGCTTCTGCCTTGCCTGCGGCGC
GGCGTGCCAGGCGGTAGAGAAAACGGCCGATGCCGGGATCGATCAAAAAGTAATCGGGGTGAACCGTCAG
CACGTCCGGGTTCTTGCCTTCTGTGATCTCGCGGTACATCCAATCAGCTAGCTCGATCTCGATGTACTCC
GGCCGCCCGGTTTCGCTCTTTACGATCTTGTAGCGGCTAATCAAGGCTTCACCCTCGGATACCGTCACCA
GGCGGCCGTTCTTGGCCTTCTTCGTACGCTGCATGGCAACGTGCGTGGTGTTTAACCGAATGCAGGTTTC
TACCAGGTCGTCTTTCTGCTTTCCGCCATCGGCTCGCCGGCAGAACTTGAGTACGTCCGCAACGTGTGGA
CGGAACACGCGGCCGGGCTTGTCTCCCTTCCCTTCCCGGTATCGGTTCATGGATTCGGTTAGATGGGAAA
CCGCCATCAGTACCAGGTCGTAATCCCACACACTGGCCATGCCGGCCGGCCCTGCGGAAACCTCTACGTG
CCCGTCTGGAAGCTCGTAGCGGATCACCTCGCCAGCTCGTCGGTCACGCTTCGACAGACGGAAAACGGCC
ACGTCCATGATGCTGCGACTATCGCGGGTGCCCACGTCATAGAGCATCGGAACGAAAAAATCTGGTTGCT
CGTCGCCCTTGGGCGGCTTCCTAATCGACGGCGCACCGGCTGCCGGCGGTTGCCGGGATTCTTTGCGGAT
TCGATCAGCGGCCGCTTGCCACGATTCACCGGGGCGTGCTTCTGCCTCGATGCGTTGCCGCTGGGCGGCC
TGCGCGGCCTTCAACTTCTCCACCAGGTCATCACCCAGCGCCGCGCCGATTTGTACCGGGCCGGATGGTT
TGCGACCGCTCACGCCGATTCCTCGGGCTTGGGGGTTCCAGTGCCATTGCAGGGCCGGCAGGCAACCCAG
CCGCTTACGCCTGGCCAACCGCCCGTTCCTCCACACATGGGGCATTCCACGGCGTCGGTGCCTGGTTGTT
CTTGATTTTCCATGCCGCCTCCTTTAGCCGCTAAAATTCATCTACTCATTTATTCATTTGCTCATTTACT
CTGGTAGCTGCGCGATGTATTCAGATAGCAGCTCGGTAATGGTCTTGCCTTGGCGTACCGCGTACATCTT
CAGCTTGGTGTGATCCTCCGCCGGCAACTGAAAGTTGACCCGCTTCATGGCTGGCGTGTCTGCCAGGCTG
GCCAACGTTGCAGCCTTGCTGCTGCGTGCGCTCGGACGGCCGGCACTTAGCGTGTTTGTGCTTTTGCTCA
TTTTCTCTTTACCTCATTAACTCAAATGAGTTTTGATTTAATTTCAGCGGCCAGCGCCTGGACCTCGCGG
GCAGCGTCGCCCTCGGGTTCTGATTCAAGAACGGTTGTGCCGGCGGCGGCAGTGCCTGGGTAGCTCACGC
GCTGCGTGATACGGGACTCAAGAATGGGCAGCTCGTACCCGGCCAGCGCCTCGGCAACCTCACCGCCGAT
GCGCGTGCCTTTGATCGCCCGCGACACGACAAAGGCCGCTTGTAGCCTTCCATCCGTGACCTCAATGCGC
TGCTTAACCAGCTCCACCAGGTCGGCGGTGGCCCATATGTCGTAAGGGCTTGGCTGCACCGGAATCAGCA
CGAAGTCGGCTGCCTTGATCGCGGACACAGCCAAGTCCGCCGCCTGGGGCGCTCCGTCGATCACTACGAA
GTCGCGCCGGCCGATGGCCTTCACGTCGCGGTCAATCGTCGGGCGGTCGATGCCGACAACGGTTAGCGGT
TGATCTTCCCGCACGGCCGCCCAATCGCGGGCACTGCCCTGGGGATCGGAATCGACTAACAGAACATCGG
CCCCGGCGAGTTGCAGGGCGCGGGCTAGATGGGTTGCGATGGTCGTCTTGCCTGACCCGCCTTTCTGGTT
AAGTACAGCGATAACCTTCATGCGTTCCCCTTGCGTATTTGTTTATTTACTCATCGCATCATATACGCAG
CGACCGCATGACGCAAGCTGTTTTACTCAAATACACATCACCTTTTTAGACGGCGGCGCTCGGTTTCTTC
AGCGGCCAAGCTGGCCGGCCAGGCCGCCAGCTTGGCATCAGACAAACCGGCCAGGATTTCATGCAGCCGC
ACGGTTGAGACGTGCGCGGGCGGCTCGAACACGTACCCGGCCGCGATCATCTCCGCCTCGATCTCTTCGG
TAATGAAAAACGGTTCGTCCTGGCCGTCCTGGTGCGGTTTCATGCTTGTTCCTCTTGGCGTTCATTCTCG
GCGGCCGCCAGGGCGTCGGCCTCGGTCAATGCGTCCTCACGGAAGGCACCGCGCCGCCTGGCCTCGGTGG
GCGTCACTTCCTCGCTGCGCTCAAGTGCGCGGTACAGGGTCGAGCGATGCACGCCAAGCAGTGCAGCCGC
CTCTTTCACGGTGCGGCCTTCCTGGTCGATCAGCTCGCGGGCGTGCGCGATCTGTGCCGGGGTGAGGGTA
GGGCGGGGGCCAAACTTCACGCCTCGGGCCTTGGCGGCCTCGCGCCCGCTCCGGGTGCGGTCGATGATTA
GGGAACGCTCGAACTCGGCAATGCCGGCGAACACGGTCAACACCATGCGGCCGGCCGGCGTGGTGGTGTC
GGCCCACGGCTCTGCCAGGCTACGCAGGCCCGCGCCGGCCTCCTGGATGCGCTCGGCAATGTCCAGTAGG
TCGCGGGTGCTGCGGGCCAGGCGGTCTAGCCTGGTCACTGTCACAACGTCGCCAGGGCGTAGGTGGTCAA
GCATCCTGGCCAGCTCCGGGCGGTCGCGCCTGGTGCCGGTGATCTTCTCGGAAAACAGCTTGGTGCAGCC
GGCCGCGTGCAGTTCGGCCCGTTGGTTGGTCAAGTCCTGGTCGTCGGTGCTGACGCGGGCATAGCCCAGC
AGGCCAGCGGCGGCGCTCTTGTTCATGGCGTAATGTCTCCGGTTCTAGTCGCAAGTATTCTACTTTATGC
GACTAAAACACGCGACAAGAAAACGCCAGGAAAAGGGCAGGGCGGCAGCCTGTCGCGTAACTTAGGACTT
GTGCGACATGTCGTTTTCAGAAGACGGCTGCACTGAACGTCAGAAGCCGACTGCACTATAGCAGCGGAGG
GGTTGGATCAAAGTACTTTGATCCCGAGGGGAACCCTGTGGTTGGCATGCACATACAAATGGACGAACGG
ATAAACCTTTTCACGCCCTTTTAAATATCCGATTATTCTAATAAACGCTCTTTTCTCTTAGGTTTACCCG
CCAATATATCCTGTCAAACACTGATAGTTTAAACTGAAGGCGGGAAACGACAATCTGATCCAAGCTCAAG
CTGCTCTAGCATTCGCCATTCAGGCTGCGCAACTGTTGGGAAGGGCGATCGGTGCGGGCCTCTTCGCTAT
TACGCCAGCTGGCGAAAGGGGGATGTGCTGCAAGGCGATTAAGTTGGGTAACGCCAGGGTTTTCCCAGTC
ACGACGT
