>Addgene plasmid #96989 | pMDC32-Kar2-CFP-HDEL | depositor partial sequence | sequence record 178555 | Insert sequence
ATGTTTTTCAACAGACTAAGCGCTGGCAAGCTGCTGGTACCACTCTCCGTGGTCCTGTACGCCCTTTTCG
TGGTAATATTACCTTTACAGAATTCTTTCCACTCCTCCAATGTTTTAGTTAGAGGTGCCGATGATATCGA
TATGGTGAGCAAGGGCGAGGAGCTGTTCACCGGGGTGGTGCCCATCCTGGTCGAGCTGGACGGCGACGTA
AACGGCCACAGGTTCAGCGTGTCCGGCGAGGGCGAGGGCGATGCCACCTACGGCAAGCTGACCCTGAAGT
TCATCTGCACCACCGGCAAGCTGCCCGTGCCCTGGCCCACCCTCGTGACCACCCTGACCTGGGGCGTGCA
GTGCTTCAGCCGCTACCCCGACCACATGAAGCAGCACGACTTCTTCAAGTCCGCCATGCCCGAAGGCTAC
GTCCAGGAGCGTACCATCTTCTTCAAGGACGACGGCAACTACAAGACCCGCGCCGAGGTGAAGTTCGAGG
GCGACACCCTGGTGAACCGCATCGAGCTGAAGGGCATCGACTTCAAGGAGGACGGCAACATCCTGGGGCA
CAAGCTGGAGTACAACTACATCAGCCACAACGTCTATATCACCGCCGACAAGCAGAAGAACGGCATCAAG
GCCCACTTCAAGATCCGCCACAACATCGAGGACGGCAGCGTGCAGCTCGCCGACCACTACCAGCAGAACA
CCCCCATCGGCGACGGCCCCGTGCTGCTGCCCGACAACCACTACCTGAGCACCCAGTCCGCCCTGAGCAA
AGACCCCAACGAGAAGCGCGATCACATGGTCCTGCTGGAGTTCGTGACCGCCGCCGGGATCACTCTCGGC
ATGGACGAGCTGTACAAGCACGACGAATTGTAA
